>Addgene plasmid #82221 | pDONR223_PIK3CB_WT | addgene full sequence | sequence record 164913 | Addgene NGS result
GGCAGTTCCCTACTCTCGCGTTAACGCTAGCATGGATGTTTTCCCAGTCACGACGTTGTAAAACGACGGC
CAGTCTTAAGCTCGGGCCCCAAATAATGATTTTATTTTGACTGATAGTGACCTGTTCGTTGCAACAAATT
GATGAGCAATGCTTTTTTATAATGCCAACTTTGTACAAAAAAGTTGGCACCATGTGCTTCAGTTTCATAA
TGCCTCCTGCTATGGCAGACATCCTTGACATCTGGGCGGTGGATTCACAGATAGCATCTGATGGCTCCAT
ACCTGTGGATTTCCTTTTGCCCACTGGGATTTATATCCAGTTGGAGGTACCTCGGGAAGCTACCATTTCT
TATATTAAGCAGATGTTATGGAAGCAAGTTCACAATTACCCAATGTTCAACCTCCTTATGGATATTGACT
CCTATATGTTTGCATGTGTGAATCAGACTGCTGTATATGAGGAGCTTGAAGATGAAACACGAAGACTCTG
TGATGTCAGACCTTTTCTTCCAGTTCTCAAATTAGTGACAAGAAGTTGTGACCCAGGGGAAAAATTAGAC
TCAAAAATTGGAGTCCTTATAGGAAAAGGTCTGCATGAATTTGATTCCTTGAAGGATCCTGAAGTAAATG
AATTTCGAAGAAAAATGCGCAAATTCAGCGAGGAAAAAATCCTGTCACTTGTGGGATTGTCTTGGATGGA
CTGGCTAAAACAAACATATCCACCAGAGCATGAACCATCCATCCCTGAAAACTTAGAAGATAAACTTTAT
GGGGGAAAGCTCATCGTAGCTGTTCATTTTGAAAACTGCCAGGACGTGTTTAGCTTTCAAGTGTCTCCTA
ATATGAATCCTATCAAAGTAAATGAATTGGCAATCCAAAAACGTTTGACTATTCATGGGAAGGAAGATGA
AGTTAGCCCCTATGATTATGTGTTGCAAGTCAGCGGGAGAGTAGAATATGTTTTTGGTGATCATCCACTA
ATTCAGTTCCAGTATATCCGGAACTGTGTGATGAACAGAGCCCTGCCCCATTTTATACTTGTGGAATGCT
GCAAGATCAAGAAAATGTATGAACAAGAAATGATTGCCATAGAGGCTGCCATAAATCGAAATTCATCTAA
TCTTCCTCTTCCATTACCACCAAAGAAAACACGAATTATTTCTCATGTTTGGGAAAATAACAACCCTTTC
CAAATTGTCTTGGTTAAGGGAAATAAACTTAACACAGAGGAAACTGTAAAAGTTCATGTCAGGGCTGGTC
TTTTTCATGGTACTGAGCTCCTGTGTAAAACCATCGTAAGCTCAGAGGTATCAGGGAAAAATGATCATAT
TTGGAATGAACCACTGGAATTTGATATTAATATTTGTGACTTACCAAGAATGGCTCGATTATGTTTTGCT
GTTTATGCAGTTTTGGATAAAGTAAAAACGAAGAAATCAACGAAAACTATTAATCCCTCTAAATATCAGA
CCATCAGGAAAGCTGGAAAAGTGCATTATCCTGTAGCGTGGGTAAATACGATGGTTTTTGACTTTAAAGG
ACAATTGAGAACTGGAGACATAATATTACACAGCTGGTCTTCATTTCCTGATGAACTCGAAGAAATGTTG
AATCCAATGGGAACTGTTCAAACAAATCCATATACTGAAAATGCAACAGCTTTGCATGTTAAATTTCCAG
AGAATAAAAAACAACCTTATTATTACCCTCCCTTCGATAAGATTATTGAAAAGGCAGCTGAGATTGCAAG
CAGTGATAGTGCTAATGTGTCAAGTCGAGGTGGAAAAAAGTTTCTTCCTGTATTGAAAGAAATCTTGGAC
AGGGATCCCTTGTCTCAACTGTGTGAAAATGAAATGGATCTTATTTGGACTTTGCGACAAGACTGCCGAG
AGATTTTCCCACAATCACTGCCAAAATTACTGCTGTCAATCAAGTGGAATAAACTTGAGGATGTTGCTCA
GCTTCAGGCGCTGCTTCAGATTTGGCCTAAACTGCCCCCCCGGGAGGCCCTAGAGCTTCTGGATTTCAAC
TATCCAGACCAGTACGTTCGAGAATATGCTGTAGGCTGCCTGCGACAGATGAGTGATGAAGAACTTTCTC
AATATCTTTTACAACTGGTGCAAGTGTTAAAATATGAGCCTTTTCTTGATTGTGCCCTCTCTAGATTCCT
ATTAGAAAGAGCACTTGGTAATCGGAGGATAGGGCAGTTTCTATTTTGGCATCTTAGGTCAGAAGTGCAC
ATTCCTGCTGTCTCAGTACAATTTGGTGTCATCCTTGAAGCATACTGCCGGGGAAGTGTGGGGCACATGA
AAGTGCTTTCTAAGCAGGTTGAAGCACTCAATAAGTTAAAAACTTTAAATAGTTTAATCAAACTGAATGC
CGTGAAGTTAAACAGAGCCAAAGGGAAGGAGGCCATGCATACCTGTTTAAAACAGAGTGCTTACCGGGAA
GCCCTCTCTGACCTGCAGTCACCCCTGAACCCATGTGTTATCCTCTCAGAACTCTATGTTGAAAAGTGCA
AATACATGGATTCCAAAATGAAGCCTTTGTGGCTGGTATACAATAACAAGGTATTTGGTGAGGATTCAGT
TGGAGTGATTTTTAAAAATGGTGATGATTTACGACAGGATATGTTGACACTCCAAATGTTGCGCTTGATG
GATTTACTCTGGAAAGAAGCTGGTTTGGATCTTCGGATGTTGCCTTATGGCTGTTTAGCAACAGGAGATC
GCTCTGGCCTCATTGAAGTTGTGAGCACCTCTGAAACAATTGCTGACATTCAGCTGAACAGTAGCAATGT
GGCTGCTGCAGCAGCCTTCAACAAAGATGCCCTTCTGAACTGGCTTAAAGAATACAACTCTGGGGATGAC
CTGGACCGAGCCATTGAGGAATTTACACTGTCCTGTGCTGGCTACTGTGTAGCTTCTTATGTCCTTGGGA
TTGGTGACAGACATAGTGACAACATCATGGTCAAAAAAACTGGCCAGCTCTTCCACATTGACTTTGGACA
TATTCTTGGAAATTTCAAATCTAAGTTTGGCATTAAAAGGGAGCGAGTGCCTTTTATTCTTACCTATGAT
TTCATCCATGTCATTCAACAAGGAAAAACAGGAAATACAGAAAAGTTTGGCCGGTTCCGCCAGTGTTGTG
AGGATGCATATCTGATTTTACGACGGCATGGGAATCTCTTCATCACTCTCTTTGCGCTGATGTTGACTGC
AGGGCTTCCTGAACTCACATCAGTCAAAGATATACAGTATCTTAAGGACTCTCTTGCATTAGGGAAGAGT
GAAGAAGAAGCACTCAAACAGTTTAAGCAAAAATTTGATGAGGCGCTCAGGGAAAGCTGGACTACTAAAG
TGAACTGGATGGCCCACACAGTTCGGAAAGACTACAGATCTTTGCCAACTTTCTTGTACAAAGTTGGCAT
TATAAGAAAGCATTGCTTATCAATTTGTTGCAACGAACAGGTCACTATCAGTCAAAATAAAATCATTATT
TGCCATCCAGCTGATATCCCCTATAGTGAGTCGTATTACATGGTCATAGCTGTTTCCTGGCAGCTCTGGC
CCGTGTCTCAAAATCTCTGATGTTACATTGCACAAGATAAAAATATATCATCATGCCTCCTCTAGACCAG
CCAGGACAGAAATGCCTCGACTTCGCTGCTACCCAAGGTTGCCGGGTGACGCACACCGTGGAAACGGATG
AAGGCACGAACCCAGTGGACATAAGCCTGTTCGGTTCGTAAGCTGTAATGCAAGTAGCGTATGCGCTCAC
GCAACTGGTCCAGAACCTTGACCGAACGCAGCGGTGGTAACGGCGCAGTGGCGGTTTTCATGGCTTGTTA
TGACTGTTTTTTTGGGGTACAGTCTATGCCTCGGGCATCCAAGCAGCAAGCGCGTTACGCCGTGGGTCGA
TGTTTGATGTTATGGAGCAGCAACGATGTTACGCAGCAGGGCAGTCGCCCTAAAACAAAGTTAAACATTA
TGAGGGAAGCGGTGATCGCCGAAGTATCGACTCAACTATCAGAGGTAGTTGGCGTCATCGAGCGCCATCT
CGAACCGACGTTGCTGGCCGTACATTTGTACGGCTCCGCAGTGGATGGCGGCCTGAAGCCACACAGTGAT
ATTGATTTGCTGGTTACGGTGACCGTAAGGCTTGATGAAACAACGCGGCGAGCTTTGATCAACGACCTTT
TGGAAACTTCGGCTTCCCCTGGAGAGAGCGAGATTCTCCGCGCTGTAGAAGTCACCATTGTTGTGCACGA
CGACATCATTCCGTGGCGTTATCCAGCTAAGCGCGAACTGCAATTTGGAGAATGGCAGCGCAATGACATT
CTTGCAGGTATCTTCGAGCCAGCCACGATCGACATTGATCTGGCTATCTTGCTGACAAAAGCAAGAGAAC
ATAGCGTTGCCTTGGTAGGTCCAGCGGCGGAGGAACTCTTTGATCCGGTTCCTGAACAGGATCTATTTGA
GGCGCTAAATGAAACCTTAACGCTATGGAACTCGCCGCCCGACTGGGCTGGCGATGAGCGAAATGTAGTG
CTTACGTTGTCCCGCATTTGGTACAGCGCAGTAACCGGCAAAATCGCGCCGAAGGATGTCGCTGCCGACT
GGGCAATGGAGCGCCTGCCGGCCCAGTATCAGCCCGTCATACTTGAAGCTAGACAGGCTTATCTTGGACA
AGAAGAAGATCGCTTGGCCTCGCGCGCAGATCAGTTGGAAGAATTTGTCCACTACGTGAAAGGCGAGATC
ACCAAGGTAGTCGGCAAATAACCCTCGAGCCACCCATGACCAAAATCCCTTAACGTGAGTTACGCGTCGT
TCCACTGAGCGTCAGACCCCGTAGAAAAGATCAAAGGATCTTCTTGAGATCCTTTTTTTCTGCGCGTAAT
CTGCTGCTTGCAAACAAAAAAACCACCGCTACCAGCGGTGGTTTGTTTGCCGGATCAAGAGCTACCAACT
CTTTTTCCGAAGGTAACTGGCTTCAGCAGAGCGCAGATACCAAATACTGTTCTTCTAGTGTAGCCGTAGT
TAGGCCACCACTTCAAGAACTCTGTAGCACCGCCTACATACCTCGCTCTGCTAATCCTGTTACCAGTGGC
TGCTGCCAGTGGCGATAAGTCGTGTCTTACCGGGTTGGACTCAAGACGATAGTTACCGGATAAGGCGCAG
CGGTCGGGCTGAACGGGGGGTTCGTGCACACAGCCCAGCTTGGAGCGAACGACCTACACCGAACTGAGAT
ACCTACAGCGTGAGCTATGAGAAAGCGCCACGCTTCCCGAAGGGAGAAAGGCGGACAGGTATCCGGTAAG
CGGCAGGGTCGGAACAGGAGAGCGCACGAGGGAGCTTCCAGGGGGAAACGCCTGGTATCTTTATAGTCCT
GTCGGGTTTCGCCACCTCTGACTTGAGCGTCGATTTTTGTGATGCTCGTCAGGGGGGCGGAGCCTATGGA
AAAACGCCAGCAACGCGGCCTTTTTACGGTTCCTGGCCTTTTGCTGGCCTTTTGCTCACATGTTCTTTCC
TGCGTTATCCCCTGATTCTGTGGATAACCGTATTACCGCCTTTGAGTGAGCTGATACCGCTCGCCGCAGC
CGAACGACCGAGCGCAGCGAGTCAGTGAGCGAGGAAGCGGAAGAGCGCCCAATACGCAAACCGCCTCTCC
CCGCGCGTTGGCCGATTCATTAATGCAGCTGGCACGACAGGTTTCCCGACTGGAAAGCGGGCAGTGAGCG
CAACGCAATTAATACGCGTACCGCTAGCCAGGAAGAGTTTGTAGAAACGCAAAAAGGCCATCCGTCAGGA
TGGCCTTCTGCTTAGTTTGATGCCTGGCAGTTTATGGCGGGCGTCCTGCCCGCCACCCTCCGGGCCGTTG
CTTCACAACGTTCAAATCCGCTCCCGGCGGATTTGTCCTACTCAGGAGAGCGTTCACCGACAAACAACAG
ATAAAACGAAAGGCCCAGTCTTCCGACTGAGCCTTTCGTTTTATTTGATGCCT
Features (pLannotate 1.2.2; 12 found; start..end, strand, type, name):
     38..74      -  CDS            lacZα (fragment): LacZα fragment of β-galactosidase; lacZ fragment
     91..186     +  protein_bind   attL3: mutant version of attL; recombination site for the Gateway® LR reaction LR Clonase™
    192..3401    +  CDS            PIK3CB: PK3CB_HUMAN - Also known as PIK3C1. Experimental evidence at protein level: Swiss-Prot protein existence level 1. Phosphoinositide-3-kinase (PI3K) phosphorylates phosphatidylinositol derivatives at position 3 of the inositol ring to produce 3-phosphoinositides (PubMed:15135396). Uses ATP and PtdIns(4,5)P2 (phosphatidylinositol 4,5-bisphosphate) to generate phosphatidylinositol 3,4,5-trisphosphate (PIP3) (PubMed:15135396). PIP3 plays a key role by recruiting PH domain-containing proteins to the membrane, including AKT1 and PDPK1, activating signaling cascades involved in cell growth, survival,
   3406..3501    -  protein_bind   attL3: mutant version of attL; recombination site for the Gateway® LR reaction LR Clonase™
   3520..3538    -  promoter       T7 promoter: promoter for bacteriophage T7 RNA polymerase
   3728..3751    +  promoter       Pc promoter (fragment): intI1 (promoter lies within the coding sequence); class 1 integron promoter
   3927..3983    +  CDS            GmR (fragment): gentamycin acetyltransferase; aacC1; confers resistance to gentamycin
   3990..4781    +  CDS            SmR: aminoglycoside adenylyltransferase (Murphy, 1985); aadA; confers resistance to spectinomycin and streptomycin
   4874..5462    +  rep_origin     ori: high-copy-number ColE1/pMB1/pBR322/pUC origin of replication
   5645..5737    +  CDS            lacI (fragment): lac repressor; lacI; The lac repressor binds to the lac operator to inhibit transcription in E. coli. This inhibition can be relieved by adding lactose or isopropyl-β-D-thiogalactopyranoside (IPTG).
   5792..5819    -  terminator     rrnB T2 terminator: transcription terminator T2 from the E. coli rrnB gene
   5951..5994    +  terminator     rrnB T1 terminator: Escherichia coli rrnB; transcription terminator T1 from the E. coli rrnB gene
