[The description below was written by a language model from this plasmid's Addgene catalogue record and pLannotate feature annotations shown in this document.]
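Description:
pDONR223_PIK3CB_WT is a Gateway entry clone built on the Invitrogen pDONR223 backbone and carrying the wild-type human PIK3CB open reading frame, which encodes the p110β catalytic subunit of class I phosphoinositide 3-kinase. This enzyme converts PtdIns(4,5)P2 to PIP3 and so drives AKT/PDPK1 signalling in cell growth and survival. The plasmid is maintained in E. coli at high copy from a ColE1/pUC-type origin. It is selected with spectinomycin through the aadA (SmR) aminoglycoside adenylyltransferase gene, which sits downstream of an integron Pc promoter fragment and a remnant of a gentamicin resistance gene. The sequenced record is about 6 kb, consistent with the roughly 2.8 kb backbone plus a 3.2 kb insert.

The PIK3CB coding sequence is flanked on both sides by attL recombination sites. The automated annotation labels both as attL3, which probably reflects the tool's closest match rather than the actual site identity. These sites allow the ORF to be transferred by LR Clonase into any compatible destination vector. No promoter drives the insert in this plasmid, so it serves as a shuttle and archival clone rather than an expression construct. The T7 promoter lies beyond the 3′ att site in reverse orientation, and rrnB T1/T2 terminators insulate the cassette. Short lacZα and lacI fragments are backbone remnants.

The clone is in the "open" configuration, with no stop codon after the insert, so C-terminal tags supplied by a destination vector can be fused in frame. It belongs to the Target Accelerator Plasmid Collection and provides the wild-type reference for functional comparison with cancer-associated PIK3CB variants.
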