Addgene plasmid #82221: pDONR223_PIK3CB_WT
Purpose: Gateway Donor vector containing PIK3CB , part of the Target Accelerator Plasmid Collection.
Depositing lab: Jesse Boehm & William Hahn & David Root. Depositing organization: Broad Institute. Publication: Systematic Functional Interrogation of Rare Cancer Variants Identifies Oncogenic Alleles. Kim E, Ilic N, Shrestha Y, Zou L, Kamburov A, Zhu C, Yang X, Lubonja R, Tran N, Nguyen C, Lawrence MS, Piccioni F, Bagul M, Doench JG, Chouinard CR, Wu X, Hogstrom L, Natoli T, Tamayo P, Horn H, Corsello SM, Lage K, Root DE, Subramanian A, Golub TR, Getz G, Boehm JS, Hahn WC. Cancer Discov. 2016 Jul;6(7):714-26. doi: 10.1158/2159-8290.CD-16-0160. Epub 2016 May 4. PubMed 27147599.
Backbone
  Vector backbone: pDONR223
  Backbone manufacturer: Invitrogen
  Backbone size w/o insert (bp): 2790
  Vector type: Gateway Entry vector
Growth in bacteria
  Bacterial resistance: Spectinomycin, 50 μg/mL
  Growth temperature: 37°C
  Growth strain: DH5alpha
  Copy number: High Copy
Gene/Insert
  Gene/Insert name: PIK3CB
  Species: H. sapiens (human)
  Mutation: WT
  GenBank ID: NM_006219.2
  Entrez Gene: PIK3CB (a.k.a. P110BETA, PI3K, PI3KBETA, PIK3C1)
  Promoter: None
  Cloning method: Gateway Cloning
  Sequencing primers: 5′ M13pUC-fwd; 3′ M13-Rev
Terms and licenses: Academic/Nonprofit Terms; Industry Terms: Not Available to Industry
Depositor comments: Open state: NO stop codon immediately follows insert. Supporting reference: Systematic morphological profiling of human gene and allele function via Cell Painting. Rohban MH, et al. Elife. 2017, Mar 18;6. pii: e24060. PubMed PMID 28315521
How to cite: pDONR223_PIK3CB_WT was a gift from Jesse Boehm & William Hahn & David Root (Addgene plasmid # 82221 ; http://n2t.net/addgene:82221 ; RRID:Addgene_82221)
