>Addgene plasmid #82221 | pDONR223_PIK3CB_WT | depositor partial sequence | sequence record 155592 | Insert sequence
ATGTGCTTCAGTTTCATAATGCCTCCTGCTATGGCAGACATCCTTGACATCTGGGCGGTGGATTCACAGA
TAGCATCTGATGGCTCCATACCTGTGGATTTCCTTTTGCCCACTGGGATTTATATCCAGTTGGAGGTACC
TCGGGAAGCTACCATTTCTTATATTAAGCAGATGTTATGGAAGCAAGTTCACAATTACCCAATGTTCAAC
CTCCTTATGGATATTGACTCCTATATGTTTGCATGTGTGAATCAGACTGCTGTATATGAGGAGCTTGAAG
ATGAAACACGAAGACTCTGTGATGTCAGACCTTTTCTTCCAGTTCTCAAATTAGTGACAAGAAGTTGTGA
CCCAGGGGAAAAATTAGACTCAAAAATTGGAGTCCTTATAGGAAAAGGTCTGCATGAATTTGATTCCTTG
AAGGATCCTGAAGTAAATGAATTTCGAAGAAAAATGCGCAAATTCAGCGAGGAAAAAATCCTGTCACTTG
TGGGATTGTCTTGGATGGACTGGCTAAAACAAACATATCCACCAGAGCATGAACCATCCATCCCTGAAAA
CTTAGAAGATAAACTTTATGGGGGAAAGCTCATCGTAGCTGTTCATTTTGAAAACTGCCAGGACGTGTTT
AGCTTTCAAGTGTCTCCTAATATGAATCCTATCAAAGTAAATGAATTGGCAATCCAAAAACGTTTGACTA
TTCATGGGAAGGAAGATGAAGTTAGCCCCTATGATTATGTGTTGCAAGTCAGCGGGAGAGTAGAATATGT
TTTTGGTGATCATCCACTAATTCAGTTCCAGTATATCCGGAACTGTGTGATGAACAGAGCCCTGCCCCAT
TTTATACTTGTGGAATGCTGCAAGATCAAGAAAATGTATGAACAAGAAATGATTGCCATAGAGGCTGCCA
TAAATCGAAATTCATCTAATCTTCCTCTTCCATTACCACCAAAGAAAACACGAATTATTTCTCATGTTTG
GGAAAATAACAACCCTTTCCAAATTGTCTTGGTTAAGGGAAATAAACTTAACACAGAGGAAACTGTAAAA
GTTCATGTCAGGGCTGGTCTTTTTCATGGTACTGAGCTCCTGTGTAAAACCATCGTAAGCTCAGAGGTAT
CAGGGAAAAATGATCATATTTGGAATGAACCACTGGAATTTGATATTAATATTTGTGACTTACCAAGAAT
GGCTCGATTATGTTTTGCTGTTTATGCAGTTTTGGATAAAGTAAAAACGAAGAAATCAACGAAAACTATT
AATCCCTCTAAATATCAGACCATCAGGAAAGCTGGAAAAGTGCATTATCCTGTAGCGTGGGTAAATACGA
TGGTTTTTGACTTTAAAGGACAATTGAGAACTGGAGACATAATATTACACAGCTGGTCTTCATTTCCTGA
TGAACTCGAAGAAATGTTGAATCCAATGGGAACTGTTCAAACAAATCCATATACTGAAAATGCAACAGCT
TTGCATGTTAAATTTCCAGAGAATAAAAAACAACCTTATTATTACCCTCCCTTCGATAAGATTATTGAAA
AGGCAGCTGAGATTGCAAGCAGTGATAGTGCTAATGTGTCAAGTCGAGGTGGAAAAAAGTTTCTTCCTGT
ATTGAAAGAAATCTTGGACAGGGATCCCTTGTCTCAACTGTGTGAAAATGAAATGGATCTTATTTGGACT
TTGCGACAAGACTGCCGAGAGATTTTCCCACAATCACTGCCAAAATTACTGCTGTCAATCAAGTGGAATA
AACTTGAGGATGTTGCTCAGCTTCAGGCGCTGCTTCAGATTTGGCCTAAACTGCCCCCCCGGGAGGCCCT
AGAGCTTCTGGATTTCAACTATCCAGACCAGTACGTTCGAGAATATGCTGTAGGCTGCCTGCGACAGATG
AGTGATGAAGAACTTTCTCAATATCTTTTACAACTGGTGCAAGTGTTAAAATATGAGCCTTTTCTTGATT
GTGCCCTCTCTAGATTCCTATTAGAAAGAGCACTTGGTAATCGGAGGATAGGGCAGTTTCTATTTTGGCA
TCTTAGGTCAGAAGTGCACATTCCTGCTGTCTCAGTACAATTTGGTGTCATCCTTGAAGCATACTGCCGG
GGAAGTGTGGGGCACATGAAAGTGCTTTCTAAGCAGGTTGAAGCACTCAATAAGTTAAAAACTTTAAATA
GTTTAATCAAACTGAATGCCGTGAAGTTAAACAGAGCCAAAGGGAAGGAGGCCATGCATACCTGTTTAAA
ACAGAGTGCTTACCGGGAAGCCCTCTCTGACCTGCAGTCACCCCTGAACCCATGTGTTATCCTCTCAGAA
CTCTATGTTGAAAAGTGCAAATACATGGATTCCAAAATGAAGCCTTTGTGGCTGGTATACAATAACAAGG
TATTTGGTGAGGATTCAGTTGGAGTGATTTTTAAAAATGGTGATGATTTACGACAGGATATGTTGACACT
CCAAATGTTGCGCTTGATGGATTTACTCTGGAAAGAAGCTGGTTTGGATCTTCGGATGTTGCCTTATGGC
TGTTTAGCAACAGGAGATCGCTCTGGCCTCATTGAAGTTGTGAGCACCTCTGAAACAATTGCTGACATTC
AGCTGAACAGTAGCAATGTGGCTGCTGCAGCAGCCTTCAACAAAGATGCCCTTCTGAACTGGCTTAAAGA
ATACAACTCTGGGGATGACCTGGACCGAGCCATTGAGGAATTTACACTGTCCTGTGCTGGCTACTGTGTA
GCTTCTTATGTCCTTGGGATTGGTGACAGACATAGTGACAACATCATGGTCAAAAAAACTGGCCAGCTCT
TCCACATTGACTTTGGACATATTCTTGGAAATTTCAAATCTAAGTTTGGCATTAAAAGGGAGCGAGTGCC
TTTTATTCTTACCTATGATTTCATCCATGTCATTCAACAAGGAAAAACAGGAAATACAGAAAAGTTTGGC
CGGTTCCGCCAGTGTTGTGAGGATGCATATCTGATTTTACGACGGCATGGGAATCTCTTCATCACTCTCT
TTGCGCTGATGTTGACTGCAGGGCTTCCTGAACTCACATCAGTCAAAGATATACAGTATCTTAAGGACTC
TCTTGCATTAGGGAAGAGTGAAGAAGAAGCACTCAAACAGTTTAAGCAAAAATTTGATGAGGCGCTCAGG
GAAAGCTGGACTACTAAAGTGAACTGGATGGCCCACACAGTTCGGAAAGACTACAGATCT
